>Addgene plasmid #131496 | pORANGE Shank2-GFP KI | depositor full sequence | sequence record 252030 | pORANGE Shank2-GFP KI sequence 9246 bps
AACGCCAGCAACGCGGCCTTTTTACGGTTCCTGGCCTTTTGCTGGCCTTTTGCTCACATGTGAGGGCCTA
TTTCCCATGATTCCTTCATATTTGCATATACGATACAAGGCTGTTAGAGAGATAATTGGAATTAATTTGA
CTGTAAACACAAAGATATTAGTACAAAATACGTGACGTAGAAAGTAATAATTTCTTGGGTAGTTTGCAGT
TTTAAAATTATGTTTTAAAATGGACTATCATATGCTTACCGTAACTTGAAAGTATTTCGATTTCTTGGCT
TTATATATCTTGTGGAAAGGACGAAACACCGAACAGCTGCTGGACAGATAAGTTTTAGAGCTAGAAATAG
CAAGTTAAAATAAGGCTAGTCCGTTATCAACTTGAAAAAGTGGCACCGAGTCGGTGCTTTTTTGTTTTAG
AGCTAGAAATAGCAAGTTAAAATAAGGCTAGTCCGTTTTTAGCGCGTGCGCCAATTCTGCAGACAAATGG
CTCTAGAAGCTTCCCTTATCTGTCCAGCAGCTGTTAGTGAGCAAGGGCGAGGAGCTGTTCACCGGGGTGG
TGCCCATCCTGGTCGAGCTGGACGGCGACGTAAACGGCCACAAGTTCAGCGTGTCCGGCGAGGGCGAGGG
CGATGCCACCTACGGCAAGCTGACCCTGAAGTTCATCTGCACCACCGGCAAGCTGCCCGTGCCCTGGCCC
ACCCTCGTGACCACCCTGACCTACGGCGTGCAGTGCTTCAGCCGCTACCCCGACCACATGAAGCAGCACG
ACTTCTTCAAGTCCGCCATGCCCGAAGGCTACGTCCAGGAGCGCACCATCTTCTTCAAGGACGACGGCAA
CTACAAGACCCGCGCCGAGGTGAAGTTCGAGGGCGACACCCTGGTGAACCGCATCGAGCTGAAGGGCATC
GACTTCAAGGAGGACGGCAACATCCTGGGGCACAAGCTGGAGTACAACTACAACAGCCACAACGTCTATA
TCATGGCCGACAAGCAGAAGAACGGCATCAAGGTGAACTTCAAGATCCGCCACAACATCGAGGACGGCAG
CGTGCAGCTCGCCGACCACTACCAGCAGAACACCCCCATCGGCGACGGCCCCGTGCTGCTGCCCGACAAC
CACTACCTGAGCACCCAGTCCGCCCTGAGCAAAGACCCCAACGAGAAGCGCGATCACATGGTCCTGCTGG
AGTTCGTGACCGCCGCCGGGATCACTCTCGGCATGGACGAGCTGTACAAGTAACCCTTATCTGTCCAGCA
GCTGTTCTCGAGGATCCTAGGACGCGTCCTAGGACGCGTCCAGAGGTACCCGTTACATAACTTACGGTAA
ATGGCCCGCCTGGCTGACCGCCCAACGACCCCCGCCCATTGACGTCAATAGTAACGCCAATAGGGACTTT
CCATTGACGTCAATGGGTGGAGTATTTACGGTAAACTGCCCACTTGGCAGTACATCAAGTGTATCATATG
CCAAGTACGCCCCCTATTGACGTCAATGACGGTAAATGGCCCGCCTGGCATTGTGCCCAGTACATGACCT
TATGGGACTTTCCTACTTGGCAGTACATCTACGTATTAGTCATCGCTATTACCATGGTCGAGGTGAGCCC
CACGTTCTGCTTCACTCTCCCCATCTCCCCCCCCTCCCCACCCCCAATTTTGTATTTATTTATTTTTTAA
TTATTTTGTGCAGCGATGGGGGCGGGGGGGGGGGGGGGGCGCGCGCCAGGCGGGGCGGGGCGGGGCGAGG
GGCGGGGCGGGGCGAGGCGGAGAGGTGCGGCGGCAGCCAATCAGAGCGGCGCGCTCCGAAAGTTTCCTTT
TATGGCGAGGCGGCGGCGGCGGCGGCCCTATAAAAAGCGAAGCGCGCGGCGGGCGGGAGTCGCTGCGCGC
TGCCTTCGCCCCGTGCCCCGCTCCGCCGCCGCCTCGCGCCGCCCGCCCCGGCTCTGACTGACCGCGTTAC
TCCCACAGGTGAGCGGGCGGGACGGCCCTTCTCCTCCGGGCTGTAATTAGCTGAGCAAGAGGTAAGGGTT
TAAGGGATGGTTGGTTGGTGGGGTATTAATGTTTAATTACCTGGAGCACCTGCCTGAAATCACTTTTTTT
CAGGTTGGACCGGTGCCACCATGTACCCATACGATGTTCCAGATTACGCTTCGCCGAAGAAAAAGCGCAA
GGTCGAAGCGTCCGACAAGAAGTACAGCATCGGCCTGGACATCGGCACCAACTCTGTGGGCTGGGCCGTG
ATCACCGACGAGTACAAGGTGCCCAGCAAGAAATTCAAGGTGCTGGGCAACACCGACCGGCACAGCATCA
AGAAGAACCTGATCGGAGCCCTGCTGTTCGACAGCGGCGAAACAGCCGAGGCCACCCGGCTGAAGAGAAC
CGCCAGAAGAAGATACACCAGACGGAAGAACCGGATCTGCTATCTGCAAGAGATCTTCAGCAACGAGATG
GCCAAGGTGGACGACAGCTTCTTCCACAGACTGGAAGAGTCCTTCCTGGTGGAAGAGGATAAGAAGCACG
AGCGGCACCCCATCTTCGGCAACATCGTGGACGAGGTGGCCTACCACGAGAAGTACCCCACCATCTACCA
CCTGAGAAAGAAACTGGTGGACAGCACCGACAAGGCCGACCTGCGGCTGATCTATCTGGCCCTGGCCCAC
ATGATCAAGTTCCGGGGCCACTTCCTGATCGAGGGCGACCTGAACCCCGACAACAGCGACGTGGACAAGC
TGTTCATCCAGCTGGTGCAGACCTACAACCAGCTGTTCGAGGAAAACCCCATCAACGCCAGCGGCGTGGA
CGCCAAGGCCATCCTGTCTGCCAGACTGAGCAAGAGCAGACGGCTGGAAAATCTGATCGCCCAGCTGCCC
GGCGAGAAGAAGAATGGCCTGTTCGGCAACCTGATTGCCCTGAGCCTGGGCCTGACCCCCAACTTCAAGA
GCAACTTCGACCTGGCCGAGGATGCCAAACTGCAGCTGAGCAAGGACACCTACGACGACGACCTGGACAA
CCTGCTGGCCCAGATCGGCGACCAGTACGCCGACCTGTTTCTGGCCGCCAAGAACCTGTCCGACGCCATC
CTGCTGAGCGACATCCTGAGAGTGAACACCGAGATCACCAAGGCCCCCCTGAGCGCCTCTATGATCAAGA
GATACGACGAGCACCACCAGGACCTGACCCTGCTGAAAGCTCTCGTGCGGCAGCAGCTGCCTGAGAAGTA
CAAAGAGATTTTCTTCGACCAGAGCAAGAACGGCTACGCCGGCTACATTGACGGCGGAGCCAGCCAGGAA
GAGTTCTACAAGTTCATCAAGCCCATCCTGGAAAAGATGGACGGCACCGAGGAACTGCTCGTGAAGCTGA
ACAGAGAGGACCTGCTGCGGAAGCAGCGGACCTTCGACAACGGCAGCATCCCCCACCAGATCCACCTGGG
AGAGCTGCACGCCATTCTGCGGCGGCAGGAAGATTTTTACCCATTCCTGAAGGACAACCGGGAAAAGATC
GAGAAGATCCTGACCTTCCGCATCCCCTACTACGTGGGCCCTCTGGCCAGGGGAAACAGCAGATTCGCCT
GGATGACCAGAAAGAGCGAGGAAACCATCACCCCCTGGAACTTCGAGGAAGTGGTGGACAAGGGCGCTTC
CGCCCAGAGCTTCATCGAGCGGATGACCAACTTCGATAAGAACCTGCCCAACGAGAAGGTGCTGCCCAAG
CACAGCCTGCTGTACGAGTACTTCACCGTGTATAACGAGCTGACCAAAGTGAAATACGTGACCGAGGGAA
TGAGAAAGCCCGCCTTCCTGAGCGGCGAGCAGAAAAAGGCCATCGTGGACCTGCTGTTCAAGACCAACCG
GAAAGTGACCGTGAAGCAGCTGAAAGAGGACTACTTCAAGAAAATCGAGTGCTTCGACTCCGTGGAAATC
TCCGGCGTGGAAGATCGGTTCAACGCCTCCCTGGGCACATACCACGATCTGCTGAAAATTATCAAGGACA
AGGACTTCCTGGACAATGAGGAAAACGAGGACATTCTGGAAGATATCGTGCTGACCCTGACACTGTTTGA
GGACAGAGAGATGATCGAGGAACGGCTGAAAACCTATGCCCACCTGTTCGACGACAAAGTGATGAAGCAG
CTGAAGCGGCGGAGATACACCGGCTGGGGCAGGCTGAGCCGGAAGCTGATCAACGGCATCCGGGACAAGC
AGTCCGGCAAGACAATCCTGGATTTCCTGAAGTCCGACGGCTTCGCCAACAGAAACTTCATGCAGCTGAT
CCACGACGACAGCCTGACCTTTAAAGAGGACATCCAGAAAGCCCAGGTGTCCGGCCAGGGCGATAGCCTG
CACGAGCACATTGCCAATCTGGCCGGCAGCCCCGCCATTAAGAAGGGCATCCTGCAGACAGTGAAGGTGG
TGGACGAGCTCGTGAAAGTGATGGGCCGGCACAAGCCCGAGAACATCGTGATCGAAATGGCCAGAGAGAA
CCAGACCACCCAGAAGGGACAGAAGAACAGCCGCGAGAGAATGAAGCGGATCGAAGAGGGCATCAAAGAG
CTGGGCAGCCAGATCCTGAAAGAACACCCCGTGGAAAACACCCAGCTGCAGAACGAGAAGCTGTACCTGT
ACTACCTGCAGAATGGGCGGGATATGTACGTGGACCAGGAACTGGACATCAACCGGCTGTCCGACTACGA
TGTGGACCATATCGTGCCTCAGAGCTTTCTGAAGGACGACTCCATCGACAACAAGGTGCTGACCAGAAGC
GACAAGAACCGGGGCAAGAGCGACAACGTGCCCTCCGAAGAGGTCGTGAAGAAGATGAAGAACTACTGGC
GGCAGCTGCTGAACGCCAAGCTGATTACCCAGAGAAAGTTCGACAATCTGACCAAGGCCGAGAGAGGCGG
CCTGAGCGAACTGGATAAGGCCGGCTTCATCAAGAGACAGCTGGTGGAAACCCGGCAGATCACAAAGCAC
GTGGCACAGATCCTGGACTCCCGGATGAACACTAAGTACGACGAGAATGACAAGCTGATCCGGGAAGTGA
AAGTGATCACCCTGAAGTCCAAGCTGGTGTCCGATTTCCGGAAGGATTTCCAGTTTTACAAAGTGCGCGA
GATCAACAACTACCACCACGCCCACGACGCCTACCTGAACGCCGTCGTGGGAACCGCCCTGATCAAAAAG
TACCCTAAGCTGGAAAGCGAGTTCGTGTACGGCGACTACAAGGTGTACGACGTGCGGAAGATGATCGCCA
AGAGCGAGCAGGAAATCGGCAAGGCTACCGCCAAGTACTTCTTCTACAGCAACATCATGAACTTTTTCAA
GACCGAGATTACCCTGGCCAACGGCGAGATCCGGAAGCGGCCTCTGATCGAGACAAACGGCGAAACCGGG
GAGATCGTGTGGGATAAGGGCCGGGATTTTGCCACCGTGCGGAAAGTGCTGAGCATGCCCCAAGTGAATA
TCGTGAAAAAGACCGAGGTGCAGACAGGCGGCTTCAGCAAAGAGTCTATCCTGCCCAAGAGGAACAGCGA
TAAGCTGATCGCCAGAAAGAAGGACTGGGACCCTAAGAAGTACGGCGGCTTCGACAGCCCCACCGTGGCC
TATTCTGTGCTGGTGGTGGCCAAAGTGGAAAAGGGCAAGTCCAAGAAACTGAAGAGTGTGAAAGAGCTGC
TGGGGATCACCATCATGGAAAGAAGCAGCTTCGAGAAGAATCCCATCGACTTTCTGGAAGCCAAGGGCTA
CAAAGAAGTGAAAAAGGACCTGATCATCAAGCTGCCTAAGTACTCCCTGTTCGAGCTGGAAAACGGCCGG
AAGAGAATGCTGGCCTCTGCCGGCGAACTGCAGAAGGGAAACGAACTGGCCCTGCCCTCCAAATATGTGA
ACTTCCTGTACCTGGCCAGCCACTATGAGAAGCTGAAGGGCTCCCCCGAGGATAATGAGCAGAAACAGCT
GTTTGTGGAACAGCACAAGCACTACCTGGACGAGATCATCGAGCAGATCAGCGAGTTCTCCAAGAGAGTG
ATCCTGGCCGACGCTAATCTGGACAAAGTGCTGTCCGCCTACAACAAGCACCGGGATAAGCCCATCAGAG
AGCAGGCCGAGAATATCATCCACCTGTTTACCCTGACCAATCTGGGAGCCCCTGCCGCCTTCAAGTACTT
TGACACCACCATCGACCGGAAGAGGTACACCAGCACCAAAGAGGTGCTGGACGCCACCCTGATCCACCAG
AGCATCACCGGCCTGTACGAGACACGGATCGACCTGTCTCAGCTGGGAGGCGACAGCCCCAAGAAGAAGA
GAAAGGTGGAGGCCAGCTAAGAATTCTAACTAGAGCTCGCTGATCAGCCTCGACTGTGCCTTCTAGTTGC
CAGCCATCTGTTGTTTGCCCCTCCCCCGTGCCTTCCTTGACCCTGGAAGGTGCCACTCCCACTGTCCTTT
CCTAATAAAATGAGGAAATTGCATCGCATTGTCTGAGTAGGTGTCATTCTATTCTGGGGGGTGGGGTGGG
GCAGGACAGCAAGGGGGAGGATTGGGAAGAGAATAGCAGGCATGCTGGGGAGCGGCCGCAGGAACCCCTA
GTGATGGAGTTGGCCACTCCCTCTCTGCGCGCTCGCTCGCTCACTGAGGCCGGGCGACCAAAGGTCGCCC
GACGCCCGGGCTTTGCCCGGGCGGCCTCAGTGAGCGAGCGAGCGCGCAGCTGCCTGCAGGGGCGCCTGAT
GCGGTATTTTCTCCTTACGCATCTGTGCGGTATTTCACACCGCATA
[95 nt withheld, positions 6767-6861]
T
[46 nt withheld, positions 6863-6908]
C
[141 nt withheld, positions 6910-7050]
CCTTTGACGTTGGAGTCCACGTTCTTT
[37 nt withheld, positions 7078-7114]
ACTCTATCTCGGGCTATTCTTTTGATTTATAAGGGATTTTGCCGATTTCGGTCTATTGGTTAAAAAATGA
GCTGATTTAACAAAAATTTAACGCGAATTTTAACAAAATATTAACGTTTACAATTTTATGGTGCACTCTC
AGTACAATCTGCTCTGATGCCGCATAGTTAAGCCAGCCCCGACACCCGCCAACACCCGCTGACGCGCCCT
GACGGGCTTGTCTGCTCCCGGCATCCGCTTACAGACAAGCTGTGACCGTCTCCGGGAGCTGCATGTGTCA
GAGGTTTTCACCGTCATCACCGAAACGCGCGAGACGAAAGGGCCTCGTGATACGCCTATTTTTATAGGTT
AATGTCATGATAATAATGGTTTCTTAGACGTCAGGTGGCACTTTTCGGGGAAATGTGCGCGGAACCCCTA
TTTGTTTATTTTTCTAAATACATTCAAATATGTATCCGCTCATGAGACAATAACCCTGATAAATGCTTCA
ATAATATTGAAAAAGGAAGAGTATGAGTATTCAACATTTCCGTGTCGCCCTTATTCCCTTTTTTGCGGCA
TTTTGCCTTCCTGTTTTTGCTCACCCAGAAACGCTGGTGAAAGTAAAAGATGCTGAAGATCAGTTGGGTG
CACGAGTGGGTTACATCGAACTGGATCTCAACAGCGGTAAGATCCTTGAGAGTTTTCGCCCCGAAGAACG
TTTTCCAATGATGAGCACTTTTAAAGTTCTGCTATGTGGCGCGGTATTATCCCGTATTGACGCCGGGCAA
GAGCAACTCGGTCGCCGCATACACTATTCTCAGAATGACTTGGTTGAGTACTCACCAGTCACAGAAAAGC
ATCTTACGGATGGCATGACAGTAAGAGAATTATGCAGTGCTGCCATAACCATGAGTGATAACACTGCGGC
CAACTTACTTCTGACAACGATCGGAGGACCGAAGGAGCTAACCGCTTTTTTGCACAACATGGGGGATCAT
GTAACTCGCCTTGATCGTTGGGAACCGGAGCTGAATGAAGCCATACCAAACGACGAGCGTGACACCACGA
TGCCTGTAGCAATGGCAACAACGTTGCGCAAACTATTAACTGGCGAACTACTTACTCTAGCTTCCCGGCA
ACAATTAATAGACTGGATGGAGGCGGATAAAGTTGCAGGACCACTTCTGCGCTCGGCCCTTCCGGCTGGC
TGGTTTATTGCTGATAAATCTGGAGCCGGTGAGCGTGGAAGCCGCGGTATCATTGCAGCACTGGGGCCAG
ATGGTAAGCCCTCCCGTATCGTAGTTATCTACACGACGGGGAGTCAGGCAACTATGGATGAACGAAATAG
ACAGATCGCTGAGATAGGTGCCTCACTGATTAAGCATTGGTAACTGTCAGACCAAGTTTACTCATATATA
CTTTAGATTGATTTAAAACTTCATTTTTAATTTAAAAGGATCTAGGTGAAGATCCTTTTTGATAATCTCA
TGACCAAAATCCCTTAACGTGAGTTTTCGTTCCACTGAGCGTCAGACCCCGTAGAAAAGATCAAAGGATC
TTCTTGAGATCCTTTTTTTCTGCGCGTAATCTGCTGCTTGCAAACAAAAAAACCACCGCTACCAGCGGTG
GTTTGTTTGCCGGATCAAGAGCTACCAACTCTTTTTCCGAAGGTAACTGGCTTCAGCAGAGCGCAGATAC
CAAATACTGTTCTTCTAGTGTAGCCGTAGTTAGGCCACCACTTCAAGAACTCTGTAGCACCGCCTACATA
CCTCGCTCTGCTAATCCTGTTACCAGTGGCTGCTGCCAGTGGCGATAAGTCGTGTCTTACCGGGTTGGAC
TCAAGACGATAGTTACCGGATAAGGCGCAGCGGTCGGGCTGAACGGGGGGTTCGTGCACACAGCCCAGCT
TGGAGCGAACGACCTACACCGAACTGAGATACCTACAGCGTGAGCTATGAGAAAGCGCCACGCTTCCCGA
AGGGAGAAAGGCGGACAGGTATCCGGTAAGCGGCAGGGTCGGAACAGGAGAGCGCACGAGGGAGCTTCCA
GGGGGAAACGCCTGGTATCTTTATAGTCCTGTCGGGTTTCGCCACCTCTGACTTGAGCGTCGATTTTTGT
GATGCTCGTCAGGGGGGCGGAGCCTATGGAAA
Features (pLannotate 1.2.2; 19 found; start..end, strand, type, name):
     62..302     +  promoter       U6 promoter: RNA polymerase III promoter for human U6 snRNA
    332..407     +  misc_RNA       gRNA scaffold: guide RNA scaffold for the Streptococcus pyogenes CRISPR/Cas9 system
    414..457     +  misc_RNA       gRNA scaffold (fragment): guide RNA scaffold for the Streptococcus pyogenes CRISPR/Cas9 system
    524..1240    +  CDS            EGFP: EGFP is a basic (constitutively fluorescent) green fluorescent protein published in 1996, derived from Aequorea victoria. It is reported to be a rapidly-maturing weak dimer with moderate acid sensitivity.
   1311..1596    +  enhancer       CMV enhancer: human cytomegalovirus immediate early enhancer; contains an 18-bp deletion relative to the standard CMV enhancer
   1598..1875    +  promoter       chicken β-actin promoter: No description available
   1876..2103    +  intron         hybrid intron: hybrid between chicken β-actin (CBA) and minute virus of mice (MMV) introns (Gray et al., 2011)
   2124..2151    +  CDS            3xHA (fragment): three tandem HA epitope tags
   2184..3899    +  CDS            Cas9(N): N-terminal portion of Streptococcus pyogenes Cas9 (Zetsche et al., 2015)
   3786..6284    +  CDS            Cas9(C): C-terminal portion of Streptococcus pyogenes Cas9 (Zetsche et al., 2015)
   6354..6465    +  polyA_signal   bGH poly(A) signal: bovine growth hormone polyadenylation signal
   6570..6710    +  repeat_region  AAV2 ITR: inverted terminal repeat of adeno-associated virus serotype 2 inverted
   6715..6766    -  misc_feature   bom (fragment): basis of mobility region from pBR322
   6785..7240    +  rep_origin     f1 ori (sequence partly withheld): f1 bacteriophage origin of replication; arrow indicates direction of (+) strand synthesis
   7241..7290    -  misc_feature   bom (fragment): basis of mobility region from pBR322
   7392..7427    -  CDS            rop (fragment): Rop protein, which maintains plasmids at low copy number; rop
   7522..7626    +  promoter       AmpR promoter: bla
   7627..8487    +  CDS            AmpR: β-lactamase; bla; confers resistance to ampicillin, carbenicillin, and related antibiotics
   8658..9246    +  rep_origin     ori: high-copy-number ColE1/pMB1/pBR322/pUC origin of replication
