>Addgene plasmid #131496 | pORANGE Shank2-GFP KI | addgene full sequence | sequence record 257671 | Addgene NGS Result
CCCCCAATTTTGTATTTATTTATTTTTTAATTATTTTGTGCAGCGATGGGGGCGGGGGGGGGGGGGGGGG
GCGCGCGCCAGGCGGGGCGGGGCGGGGCGAGGGGCGGGGCGGGGCGAGGCGGAGAGGTGCGGCGGCAGCC
AATCAGAGCGGCGCGCTCCGAAAGTTTCCTTTTATGGCGAGGCGGCGGCGGCGGCGGCCCTATAAAAAGC
GAAGCGCGCGGCGGGCGGGAGTCGCTGCGCGCTGCCTTCGCCCCGTGCCCCGCTCCGCCGCCGCCTCGCG
CCGCCCGCCCCGGCTCTGACTGACCGCGTTACTCCCACAGGTGAGCGGGCGGGACGGCCCTTCTCCTCCG
GGCTGTAATTAGCTGAGCAAGAGGTAAGGGTTTAAGGGATGGTTGGTTGGTGGGGTATTAATGTTTAATT
ACCTGGAGCACCTGCCTGAAATCACTTTTTTTCAGGTTGGACCGGTGCCACCATGTACCCATACGATGTT
CCAGATTACGCTTCGCCGAAGAAAAAGCGCAAGGTCGAAGCGTCCGACAAGAAGTACAGCATCGGCCTGG
ACATCGGCACCAACTCTGTGGGCTGGGCCGTGATCACCGACGAGTACAAGGTGCCCAGCAAGAAATTCAA
GGTGCTGGGCAACACCGACCGGCACAGCATCAAGAAGAACCTGATCGGAGCCCTGCTGTTCGACAGCGGC
GAAACAGCCGAGGCCACCCGGCTGAAGAGAACCGCCAGAAGAAGATACACCAGACGGAAGAACCGGATCT
GCTATCTGCAAGAGATCTTCAGCAACGAGATGGCCAAGGTGGACGACAGCTTCTTCCACAGACTGGAAGA
GTCCTTCCTGGTGGAAGAGGATAAGAAGCACGAGCGGCACCCCATCTTCGGCAACATCGTGGACGAGGTG
GCCTACCACGAGAAGTACCCCACCATCTACCACCTGAGAAAGAAACTGGTGGACAGCACCGACAAGGCCG
ACCTGCGGCTGATCTATCTGGCCCTGGCCCACATGATCAAGTTCCGGGGCCACTTCCTGATCGAGGGCGA
CCTGAACCCCGACAACAGCGACGTGGACAAGCTGTTCATCCAGCTGGTGCAGACCTACAACCAGCTGTTC
GAGGAAAACCCCATCAACGCCAGCGGCGTGGACGCCAAGGCCATCCTGTCTGCCAGACTGAGCAAGAGCA
GACGGCTGGAAAATCTGATCGCCCAGCTGCCCGGCGAGAAGAAGAATGGCCTGTTCGGAAACCTGATTGC
CCTGAGCCTGGGCCTGACCCCCAACTTCAAGAGCAACTTCGACCTGGCCGAGGATGCCAAACTGCAGCTG
AGCAAGGACACCTACGACGACGACCTGGACAACCTGCTGGCCCAGATCGGCGACCAGTACGCCGACCTGT
TTCTGGCCGCCAAGAACCTGTCCGACGCCATCCTGCTGAGCGACATCCTGAGAGTGAACACCGAGATCAC
CAAGGCCCCCCTGAGCGCCTCTATGATCAAGAGATACGACGAGCACCACCAGGACCTGACCCTGCTGAAA
GCTCTCGTGCGGCAGCAGCTGCCTGAGAAGTACAAAGAGATTTTCTTCGACCAGAGCAAGAACGGCTACG
CCGGCTACATTGACGGCGGAGCCAGCCAGGAAGAGTTCTACAAGTTCATCAAGCCCATCCTGGAAAAGAT
GGACGGCACCGAGGAACTGCTCGTGAAGCTGAACAGAGAGGACCTGCTGCGGAAGCAGCGGACCTTCGAC
AACGGCAGCATCCCCCACCAGATCCACCTGGGAGAGCTGCACGCCATTCTGCGGCGGCAGGAAGATTTTT
ACCCATTCCTGAAGGACAACCGGGAAAAGATCGAGAAGATCCTGACCTTCCGCATCCCCTACTACGTGGG
CCCTCTGGCCAGGGGAAACAGCAGATTCGCCTGGATGACCAGAAAGAGCGAGGAAACCATCACCCCCTGG
AACTTCGAGGAAGTGGTGGACAAGGGCGCTTCCGCCCAGAGCTTCATCGAGCGGATGACCAACTTCGATA
AGAACCTGCCCAACGAGAAGGTGCTGCCCAAGCACAGCCTGCTGTACGAGTACTTCACCGTGTATAACGA
GCTGACCAAAGTGAAATACGTGACCGAGGGAATGAGAAAGCCCGCCTTCCTGAGCGGCGAGCAGAAAAAG
GCCATCGTGGACCTGCTGTTCAAGACCAACCGGAAAGTGACCGTGAAGCAGCTGAAAGAGGACTACTTCA
AGAAAATCGAGTGCTTCGACTCCGTGGAAATCTCCGGCGTGGAAGATCGGTTCAACGCCTCCCTGGGCAC
ATACCACGATCTGCTGAAAATTATCAAGGACAAGGACTTCCTGGACAATGAGGAAAACGAGGACATTCTG
GAAGATATCGTGCTGACCCTGACACTGTTTGAGGACAGAGAGATGATCGAGGAACGGCTGAAAACCTATG
CCCACCTGTTCGACGACAAAGTGATGAAGCAGCTGAAGCGGCGGAGATACACCGGCTGGGGCAGGCTGAG
CCGGAAGCTGATCAACGGCATCCGGGACAAGCAGTCCGGCAAGACAATCCTGGATTTCCTGAAGTCCGAC
GGCTTCGCCAACAGAAACTTCATGCAGCTGATCCACGACGACAGCCTGACCTTTAAAGAGGACATCCAGA
AAGCCCAGGTGTCCGGCCAGGGCGATAGCCTGCACGAGCACATTGCCAATCTGGCCGGCAGCCCCGCCAT
TAAGAAGGGCATCCTGCAGACAGTGAAGGTGGTGGACGAGCTCGTGAAAGTGATGGGCCGGCACAAGCCC
GAGAACATCGTGATCGAAATGGCCAGAGAGAACCAGACCACCCAGAAGGGACAGAAGAACAGCCGCGAGA
GAATGAAGCGGATCGAAGAGGGCATCAAAGAGCTGGGCAGCCAGATCCTGAAAGAACACCCCGTGGAAAA
CACCCAGCTGCAGAACGAGAAGCTGTACCTGTACTACCTGCAGAATGGGCGGGATATGTACGTGGACCAG
GAACTGGACATCAACCGGCTGTCCGACTACGATGTGGACCATATCGTGCCTCAGAGCTTTCTGAAGGACG
ACTCCATCGACAACAAGGTGCTGACCAGAAGCGACAAGAACCGGGGCAAGAGCGACAACGTGCCCTCCGA
AGAGGTCGTGAAGAAGATGAAGAACTACTGGCGGCAGCTGCTGAACGCCAAGCTGATTACCCAGAGAAAG
TTCGACAATCTGACCAAGGCCGAGAGAGGCGGCCTGAGCGAACTGGATAAGGCCGGCTTCATCAAGAGAC
AGCTGGTGGAAACCCGGCAGATCACAAAGCACGTGGCACAGATCCTGGACTCCCGGATGAACACTAAGTA
CGACGAGAATGACAAGCTGATCCGGGAAGTGAAAGTGATCACCCTGAAGTCCAAGCTGGTGTCCGATTTC
CGGAAGGATTTCCAGTTTTACAAAGTGCGCGAGATCAACAACTACCACCACGCCCACGACGCCTACCTGA
ACGCCGTCGTGGGAACCGCCCTGATCAAAAAGTACCCTAAGCTGGAAAGCGAGTTCGTGTACGGCGACTA
CAAGGTGTACGACGTGCGGAAGATGATCGCCAAGAGCGAGCAGGAAATCGGCAAGGCTACCGCCAAGTAC
TTCTTCTACAGCAACATCATGAACTTTTTCAAGACCGAGATTACCCTGGCCAACGGCGAGATCCGGAAGC
GGCCTCTGATCGAGACAAACGGCGAAACCGGGGAGATCGTGTGGGATAAGGGCCGGGATTTTGCCACCGT
GCGGAAAGTGCTGAGCATGCCCCAAGTGAATATCGTGAAAAAGACCGAGGTGCAGACAGGCGGCTTCAGC
AAAGAGTCTATCCTGCCCAAGAGGAACAGCGATAAGCTGATCGCCAGAAAGAAGGACTGGGACCCTAAGA
AGTACGGCGGCTTCGACAGCCCCACCGTGGCCTATTCTGTGCTGGTGGTGGCCAAAGTGGAAAAGGGCAA
GTCCAAGAAACTGAAGAGTGTGAAAGAGCTGCTGGGGATCACCATCATGGAAAGAAGCAGCTTCGAGAAG
AATCCCATCGACTTTCTGGAAGCCAAGGGCTACAAAGAAGTGAAAAAGGACCTGATCATCAAGCTGCCTA
AGTACTCCCTGTTCGAGCTGGAAAACGGCCGGAAGAGAATGCTGGCCTCTGCCGGCGAACTGCAGAAGGG
AAACGAACTGGCCCTGCCCTCCAAATATGTGAACTTCCTGTACCTGGCCAGCCACTATGAGAAGCTGAAG
GGCTCCCCCGAGGATAATGAGCAGAAACAGCTGTTTGTGGAACAGCACAAGCACTACCTGGACGAGATCA
TCGAGCAGATCAGCGAGTTCTCCAAGAGAGTGATCCTGGCCGACGCTAATCTGGACAAAGTGCTGTCCGC
CTACAACAAGCACCGGGATAAGCCCATCAGAGAGCAGGCCGAGAATATCATCCACCTGTTTACCCTGACC
AATCTGGGAGCCCCTGCCGCCTTCAAGTACTTTGACACCACCATCGACCGGAAGAGGTACACCAGCACCA
AAGAGGTGCTGGACGCCACCCTGATCCACCAGAGCATCACCGGCCTGTACGAGACACGGATCGACCTGTC
TCAGCTGGGAGGCGACAGCCCCAAGAAGAAGAGAAAGGTGGAGGCCAGCTAAGAATTCTAACTAGAGCTC
GCTGATCAGCCTCGACTGTGCCTTCTAGTTGCCAGCCATCTGTTGTTTGCCCCTCCCCCGTGCCTTCCTT
GACCCTGGAAGGTGCCACTCCCACTGTCCTTTCCTAATAAAATGAGGAAATTGCATCGCATTGTCTGAGT
AGGTGTCATTCTATTCTGGGGGGTGGGGTGGGGCAGGACAGCAAGGGGGAGGATTGGGAAGAGAATAGCA
GGCATGCTGGGGAGCGGCCGCAGGAACCCCTAGTGATGGAGTTGGCCACTCCCTCTCTGCGCGCTCGCTC
GCTCACTGAGGCCGGGCGACCAAAGGTCGCCCGACGCCCGGGCTTTGCCCGGGCGGCCTCAGTGAGCGAG
CGAGCGCGCAGCTGCCTGCAGGGGCGCCTGATGCGGTATTTTCTCCTTACGCATCTGTGCGGTATTTCAC
ACCGCATA
[95 nt withheld, positions 5119-5213]
T
[46 nt withheld, positions 5215-5260]
C
[141 nt withheld, positions 5262-5402]
CCTTTGACGTTGGAGTCCACGTTCTTT
[37 nt withheld, positions 5430-5466]
ACTCTATCTCGGGCTATTCTTTTGATTTATAAGGGATTTTGCCGATTTCGGTCTATTGGTTAAAAAATGA
GCTGATTTAACAAAAATTTAACGCGAATTTTAACAAAATATTAACGTTTACAATTTTATGGTGCACTCTC
AGTACAATCTGCTCTGATGCCGCATAGTTAAGCCAGCCCCGACACCCGCCAACACCCGCTGACGCGCCCT
GACGGGCTTGTCTGCTCCCGGCATCCGCTTACAGACAAGCTGTGACCGTCTCCGGGAGCTGCATGTGTCA
GAGGTTTTCACCGTCATCACCGAAACGCGCGAGACGAAAGGGCCTCGTGATACGCCTATTTTTATAGGTT
AATGTCATGATAATAATGGTTTCTTAGACGTCAGGTGGCACTTTTCGGGGAAATGTGCGCGGAACCCCTA
TTTGTTTATTTTTCTAAATACATTCAAATATGTATCCGCTCATGAGACAATAACCCTGATAAATGCTTCA
ATAATATTGAAAAAGGAAGAGTATGAGTATTCAACATTTCCGTGTCGCCCTTATTCCCTTTTTTGCGGCA
TTTTGCCTTCCTGTTTTTGCTCACCCAGAAACGCTGGTGAAAGTAAAAGATGCTGAAGATCAGTTGGGTG
CACGAGTGGGTTACATCGAACTGGATCTCAACAGCGGTAAGATCCTTGAGAGTTTTCGCCCCGAAGAACG
TTTTCCAATGATGAGCACTTTTAAAGTTCTGCTATGTGGCGCGGTATTATCCCGTATTGACGCCGGGCAA
GAGCAACTCGGTCGCCGCATACACTATTCTCAGAATGACTTGGTTGAGTACTCACCAGTCACAGAAAAGC
ATCTTACGGATGGCATGACAGTAAGAGAATTATGCAGTGCTGCCATAACCATGAGTGATAACACTGCGGC
CAACTTACTTCTGACAACGATCGGAGGACCGAAGGAGCTAACCGCTTTTTTGCACAACATGGGGGATCAT
GTAACTCGCCTTGATCGTTGGGAACCGGAGCTGAATGAAGCCATACCAAACGACGAGCGTGACACCACGA
TGCCTGTAGCAATGGCAACAACGTTGCGCAAACTATTAACTGGCGAACTACTTACTCTAGCTTCCCGGCA
ACAATTAATAGACTGGATGGAGGCGGATAAAGTTGCAGGACCACTTCTGCGCTCGGCCCTTCCGGCTGGC
TGGTTTATTGCTGATAAATCTGGAGCCGGTGAGCGTGGAAGCCGCGGTATCATTGCAGCACTGGGGCCAG
ATGGTAAGCCCTCCCGTATCGTAGTTATCTACACGACGGGGAGTCAGGCAACTATGGATGAACGAAATAG
ACAGATCGCTGAGATAGGTGCCTCACTGATTAAGCATTGGTAACTGTCAGACCAAGTTTACTCATATATA
CTTTAGATTGATTTAAAACTTCATTTTTAATTTAAAAGGATCTAGGTGAAGATCCTTTTTGATAATCTCA
TGACCAAAATCCCTTAACGTGAGTTTTCGTTCCACTGAGCGTCAGACCCCGTAGAAAAGATCAAAGGATC
TTCTTGAGATCCTTTTTTTCTGCGCGTAATCTGCTGCTTGCAAACAAAAAAACCACCGCTACCAGCGGTG
GTTTGTTTGCCGGATCAAGAGCTACCAACTCTTTTTCCGAAGGTAACTGGCTTCAGCAGAGCGCAGATAC
CAAATACTGTTCTTCTAGTGTAGCCGTAGTTAGGCCACCACTTCAAGAACTCTGTAGCACCGCCTACATA
CCTCGCTCTGCTAATCCTGTTACCAGTGGCTGCTGCCAGTGGCGATAAGTCGTGTCTTACCGGGTTGGAC
TCAAGACGATAGTTACCGGATAAGGCGCAGCGGTCGGGCTGAACGGGGGGTTCGTGCACACAGCCCAGCT
TGGAGCGAACGACCTACACCGAACTGAGATACCTACAGCGTGAGCTATGAGAAAGCGCCACGCTTCCCGA
AGGGAGAAAGGCGGACAGGTATCCGGTAAGCGGCAGGGTCGGAACAGGAGAGCGCACGAGGGAGCTTCCA
GGGGGAAACGCCTGGTATCTTTATAGTCCTGTCGGGTTTCGCCACCTCTGACTTGAGCGTCGATTTTTGT
GATGCTCGTCAGGGGGGCGGAGCCTATGGAAAAACGCCAGCAACGCGGCCTTTTTACGGTTCCTGGCCTT
TTGCTGGCCTTTTGCTCACATGTGAGGGCCTATTTCCCATGATTCCTTCATATTTGCATATACGATACAA
GGCTGTTAGAGAGATAATTGGAATTAATTTGACTGTAAACACAAAGATATTAGTACAAAATACGTGACGT
AGAAAGTAATAATTTCTTGGGTAGTTTGCAGTTTTAAAATTATGTTTTAAAATGGACTATCATATGCTTA
CCGTAACTTGAAAGTATTTCGATTTCTTGGCTTTATATATCTTGTGGAAAGGACGAAACACCGAACAGCT
GCTGGACAGATAAGTTTTAGAGCTAGAAATAGCAAGTTAAAATAAGGCTAGTCCGTTATCAACTTGAAAA
AGTGGCACCGAGTCGGTGCTTTTTTGTTTTAGAGCTAGAAATAGCAAGTTAAAATAAGGCTAGTCCGTTT
TTAGCGCGTGCGCCAATTCTGCAGACAAATGGCTCTAGAAGCTTCCCTTATCTGTCCAGCAGCTGTTAGT
GAGCAAGGGCGAGGAGCTGTTCACCGGGGTGGTGCCCATCCTGGTCGAGCTGGACGGCGACGTAAACGGC
CACAAGTTCAGCGTGTCCGGCGAGGGCGAGGGCGATGCCACCTACGGCAAGCTGACCCTGAAGTTCATCT
GCACCACCGGCAAGCTGCCCGTGCCCTGGCCCACCCTCGTGACCACCCTGACCTACGGCGTGCAGTGCTT
CAGCCGCTACCCCGACCACATGAAGCAGCACGACTTCTTCAAGTCCGCCATGCCCGAAGGCTACGTCCAG
GAGCGCACCATCTTCTTCAAGGACGACGGCAACTACAAGACCCGCGCCGAGGTGAAGTTCGAGGGCGACA
CCCTGGTGAACCGCATCGAGCTGAAGGGCATCGACTTCAAGGAGGACGGCAACATCCTGGGGCACAAGCT
GGAGTACAACTACAACAGCCACAACGTCTATATCATGGCCGACAAGCAGAAGAACGGCATCAAGGTGAAC
TTCAAGATCCGCCACAACATCGAGGACGGCAGCGTGCAGCTCGCCGACCACTACCAGCAGAACACCCCCA
TCGGCGACGGCCCCGTGCTGCTGCCCGACAACCACTACCTGAGCACCCAGTCCGCCCTGAGCAAAGACCC
CAACGAGAAGCGCGATCACATGGTCCTGCTGGAGTTCGTGACCGCCGCCGGGATCACTCTCGGCATGGAC
GAGCTGTACAAGTAACCCTTATCTGTCCAGCAGCTGTTCTCGAGGATCCTAGGACGCGTCCTAGGACGCG
TCCAGAGGTACCCGTTACATAACTTACGGTAAATGGCCCGCCTGGCTGACCGCCCAACGACCCCCGCCCA
TTGACGTCAATAGTAACGCCAATAGGGACTTTCCATTGACGTCAATGGGTGGAGTATTTACGGTAAACTG
CCCACTTGGCAGTACATCAAGTGTATCATATGCCAAGTACGCCCCCTATTGACGTCAATGACGGTAAATG
GCCCGCCTGGCATTGTGCCCAGTACATGACCTTATGGGACTTTCCTACTTGGCAGTACATCTACGTATTA
GTCATCGCTATTACCATGGTCGAGGTGAGCCCCACGTTCTGCTTCACTCTCCCCATCTCCCCCCCCTCCC
CA
Features (pLannotate 1.2.2; 19 found; start..end, strand, type, name):
    228..455     +  intron         hybrid intron: hybrid between chicken β-actin (CBA) and minute virus of mice (MMV) introns (Gray et al., 2011)
    476..503     +  CDS            3xHA (fragment): three tandem HA epitope tags
    536..2137    +  CDS            Cas9(N): N-terminal portion of Streptococcus pyogenes Cas9 (Zetsche et al., 2015)
   2138..4636    +  CDS            Cas9(C): C-terminal portion of Streptococcus pyogenes Cas9 (Zetsche et al., 2015)
   4706..4817    +  polyA_signal   bGH poly(A) signal: bovine growth hormone polyadenylation signal
   4922..5062    +  repeat_region  AAV2 ITR: inverted terminal repeat of adeno-associated virus serotype 2 inverted
   5067..5118    -  misc_feature   bom (fragment): basis of mobility region from pBR322
   5137..5592    +  rep_origin     f1 ori (sequence partly withheld): f1 bacteriophage origin of replication; arrow indicates direction of (+) strand synthesis
   5593..5642    -  misc_feature   bom (fragment): basis of mobility region from pBR322
   5744..5779    -  CDS            rop (fragment): Rop protein, which maintains plasmids at low copy number; rop
   5874..5978    +  promoter       AmpR promoter: bla
   5979..6839    +  CDS            AmpR: β-lactamase; bla; confers resistance to ampicillin, carbenicillin, and related antibiotics
   7010..7598    +  rep_origin     ori: high-copy-number ColE1/pMB1/pBR322/pUC origin of replication
   7660..7900    +  promoter       U6 promoter: RNA polymerase III promoter for human U6 snRNA
   7930..8005    +  misc_RNA       gRNA scaffold: guide RNA scaffold for the Streptococcus pyogenes CRISPR/Cas9 system
   8012..8055    +  misc_RNA       gRNA scaffold (fragment): guide RNA scaffold for the Streptococcus pyogenes CRISPR/Cas9 system
   8122..8838    +  CDS            EGFP: EGFP is a basic (constitutively fluorescent) green fluorescent protein published in 1996, derived from Aequorea victoria. It is reported to be a rapidly-maturing weak dimer with moderate acid sensitivity.
   8909..9194    +  enhancer       CMV enhancer: human cytomegalovirus immediate early enhancer; contains an 18-bp deletion relative to the standard CMV enhancer
   9196..227     +  promoter       chicken β-actin promoter (across the origin): No description available
