[The description below was written by a language model from this plasmid's Addgene catalogue record and pLannotate feature annotations shown in this document.]
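Description:
pORANGE Shank2-GFP KI is a single-plasmid CRISPR/Cas9 knock-in construct built on the pORANGE backbone, a mammalian expression vector designed for epitope or fluorescent tagging of endogenous proteins in neurons. It is propagated in E. coli as a high-copy plasmid through a ColE1/pUC-type origin with ampicillin selection (AmpR under its own bla promoter). It also carries an f1 origin. A single AAV2 inverted terminal repeat is annotated downstream of the Cas9 cassette; with only one ITR detected, the record does not support describing the plasmid as an AAV packaging vector.

The payload combines three functional units. A human U6 promoter drives a guide RNA with the S. pyogenes scaffold, targeting the Shank2 gene of mouse and rat at its stop codon. A Cbh-type promoter (CMV enhancer, chicken β-actin promoter and hybrid CBA/MVM intron) drives S. pyogenes Cas9, annotated as adjoining N- and C-terminal portions that together form one open reading frame, preceded by an HA tag fragment and terminated by the bGH polyadenylation signal. Between these two cassettes sits a promoterless EGFP donor. No promoter is annotated for it, consistent with a design in which GFP is expressed only after integration into the cut genomic locus, producing Shank2 fused to GFP at its C-terminus under native regulation. The sequences flanking the donor are not annotated, so the excision and integration mechanism cannot be read from the tables.

The depositor and sequencing-derived records agree in feature content, differing only in their start coordinate and by two nucleotides in length. The construct is intended for visualising endogenous Shank2, a postsynaptic scaffold protein, without overexpression.
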