Addgene plasmid #131496: pORANGE Shank2-GFP KI
Purpose: Endogenous tagging of Shank2: C-terminal (amino acid position: STOP codon)
Depositing lab: Harold MacGillavry. Depositing organization: Utrecht University. Publication: ORANGE: A CRISPR/Cas9-based genome editing toolbox for epitope tagging of endogenous proteins in neurons. Willems J, de Jong APH, Scheefhals N, Mertens E, Catsburg LAE, Poorthuis RB, de Winter F, Verhaagen J, Meye FJ, MacGillavry HD. PLoS Biol. 2020 Apr 10;18(4):e3000665. doi: 10.1371/journal.pbio.3000665. PubMed 32275651.
Backbone
  Vector backbone: pORANGE
  Backbone size w/o insert (bp): 9246
  Vector type: Mammalian Expression
Growth in bacteria
  Bacterial resistance: Ampicillin, 100 μg/mL
  Growth temperature: 37°C
  Growth strain: DH5alpha
  Copy number: High Copy
Gene/Insert
  Gene/Insert name: gRNA and GFP donor
  gRNA/shRNA sequence: GAACAGCTGCTGGACAGATAA
  Species: M. musculus (mouse), R. norvegicus (rat)
  Entrez Gene: Shank2 (a.k.a. CortBP1, ProSAP1, Spank-3); Shank2 (a.k.a. ProSAP1, mKIAA1022)
  Promoter: U6 and Cbh
  Cloning method: Restriction Enzyme; 5′ cloning site Unknown (unknown if destroyed); 3′ cloning site Unknown (unknown if destroyed)
  Sequencing primers: 5′ aaggctgttagagagataattggaa; 3′ cgggccatttaccgtaagtt
Terms and licenses: Academic/Nonprofit Terms; Industry Terms: Not Available to Industry
How to cite: pORANGE Shank2-GFP KI was a gift from Harold MacGillavry (Addgene plasmid # 131496 ; http://n2t.net/addgene:131496 ; RRID:Addgene_131496)
